>Addgene plasmid #152631 | pGBW-m4134063 | addgene full sequence | sequence record 382890 | Addgene NGS Result
CGTTACATAACTTACGGTAAATGGCCCGCCTGGCTGACCGCCCAACGACCCCCGCCCATTGACGTCAATA
ATGACGTATGTTCCCATAGTAACGCCAATAGGGACTTTCCATTGACGTCAATGGGTGGAGTATTTACGGT
AAACTGCCCACTTGGCAGTACATCAAGTGTATCATATGCCAAGTACGCCCCCTATTGACGTCAATGACGG
TAAATGGCCCGCCTGGCATTATGCCCAGTACATGACCTTATGGGACTTTCCTACTTGGCAGTACATCTAC
GTATTAGTCATCGCTATTACCATGCTGATGCGGTTTTGGCAGTACATCAATGGGCGTGGATAGCGGTTTG
ACTCACGGGGATTTCCAAGTCTCCACCCCATTGACGTCAATGGGAGTTTGTTTTGGCACCAAAATCAACG
GGACTTTCCAAAATGTCGTAACAACTCCGCCCCATTGACGCAAATGGGCGGTAGGCGTGTACGGTGGGAG
GTCTATATAAGCAGAGCTGGTTTAGTGAACCGTCAGATCAGATCTTTGTCGATCCTACCATCCACTCGAC
ACACCCGCCAGCGGCCGCCACCATGAGCGCCGTTAAGCGGACAATCAAAGGGACCCATCACTGGTTGCTC
CTTACTATACTGACGTCTTTACTGGTCTTGGTACAGAGTACACAATGGTCGCTTTTCTTTTTTCTGTACG
AGAATGCATTCCTCCCATTTGCGATGGGAATCATTGCTATGTCCGCCTTCGCTATGATGTTCGTGAAGCA
CAAACATGCCTTCCTTTGCCTGTTTCTCCTACCCTCACTGGCAACCGTGGCCTATTTTAACATGGTGTAC
ATGCCTGCGAGCTGGGTCATGCGAATTATGACTTGGCTGGACATGGTTGATACCTCCCTATCTGGCTTCA
AGTTAAAGGACTGTGTGATGTATGCATCAGCTGTAGTGCTGCTAATCCTGATGACAGCTCGCACAGTCTA
CGATGACGGTGCCAGGAGAGTGTGGACTCTGATGAATGTCCTCACCTTAGTTTATAAAGTATACTATGGC
AACGCTCTCGATCAGGCCATTAGTATGTGGGCATTGATAATCTCCGTGACGAGTAACTACAGCGGAGTGG
TAACCACTGTCATGTTTTTGGCACGCGGGATAGTGTTCATGTGTGTCGAATATTGCCCGATCTTTTTTAT
CACAGGGAATACTCTGCAATGCATTATGCTGGTTTACTGTTTCTTGGGCTATTTCTGCACCTGTTATTTT
GGTCTATTCTGCCTGCTTAATAGGTACTTTCGTTTGACACTAGGAGTCTATGATTACTTGGTGAGCACGC
AGGAGTTTCGGTATATGAACAGTCAGGGCCTGCTTCCCCCAAAGAACTCTATTGACGCGTTTAAACTCAA
TATAAAGCTGTTGGGCGTGGGTGGAAAACCTTGCATCAAGGTGGCCACTGTGCAGGAAAACCTTTACTTT
CAGTCGTACCCCTATGACGTACCAGATTATGCGTAAGGATCCGCAGGCCTCTGCTAGCTTGACTGACTGA
GATACAGCGTACCTTCAGCTCACAGACATGATAAGATACATTGATGAGTTTGGACAAACCACAACTAGAA
TGCAGTGAAAAAAATGCTTTATTTGTGAAATTTGTGATGCTATTGCTTTATTTGTAACCATTATAAGCTG
CAATAAACAAGTTAACAACAACAATTGCATTCATTTTATGTTTCAGGTTCAGGGGGAGGTGTGGGAGGTT
TTTTAAAGCAAGTAAAACCTCTACAAATGTGGTATTGGCCCATCTCTATCGGTATCGTAGCATAACCCCT
TGGGGCCTCTAAACGGGTCTTGAGGGGTTTTTTGTGCCCCTCGGGCCGGATTGCTATCTACCGGCATTGG
CGCAGAAAAAAATGCCTGATGCGACGCTGCGCGTCTTATACTCCCACATATGCCAGATTCAGCAACGGAT
ACGGCTTCCCCAACTTGCCCACTTCCATACGTGTCCTCCTTACCAGAAATTTATCCTTAAGGTCGTCAGC
TATCCTGCAGGCGATCTCTCGATTTCGATCAAGACATTCCTTTAATGGTCTTTTCTGGACACCACTAGGG
GTCAGAAGTAGTTCATCAAACTTTCTTCCCTCCCTAATCTCATTGGTTACCTTGGGCTATCGAAACTTAA
TTAACCAGTCAAGTCAGCTACTTGGCGAGATCGACTTGTCTGGGTTTCGACTACGCTCAGAATTGCGTCA
GTCAAGTTCGATCTGGTCCTTGCTATTGCACCCGTTCTCCGATTACGAGTTTCATTTAAATCATGTGAGC
AAAAGGCCAGCAAAAGGCCAGGAACCGTAAAAAGGCCGCGTTGCTGGCGTTTTTCCATAGGCTCCGCCCC
CCTGACGAGCATCACAAAAATCGACGCTCAAGTCAGAGGTGGCGAAACCCGACAGGACTATAAAGATACC
AGGCGTTTCCCCCTGGAAGCTCCCTCGTGCGCTCTCCTGTTCCGACCCTGCCGCTTACCGGATACCTGTC
CGCCTTTCTCCCTTCGGGAAGCGTGGCGCTTTCTCATAGCTCACGCTGTAGGTATCTCAGTTCGGTGTAG
GTCGTTCGCTCCAAGCTGGGCTGTGTGCACGAACCCCCCGTTCAGCCCGACCGCTGCGCCTTATCCGGTA
ACTATCGTCTTGAGTCCAACCCGGTAAGACACGACTTATCGCCACTGGCAGCAGCCACTGGTAACAGGAT
TAGCAGAGCGAGGTATGTAGGCGGTGCTACAGAGTTCTTGAAGTGGTGGCCTAACTACGGCTACACTAGA
AGAACAGTATTTGGTATCTGCGCTCTGCTGAAGCCAGTTACCTTCGGAAAAAGAGTTGGTAGCTCTTGAT
CCGGCAAACAAACCACCGCTGGTAGCGGTGGTTTTTTTGTTTGCAAGCAGCAGATTACGCGCAGAAAAAA
AGGATCTCAAGAAGATCCTTTGATCTTTTCTACGGGGTCTGACGCTCAGTGGAACGAAAACTCACGTTAA
GGGATTTTGGTCATGAGATTATCAAAAAGGATCTTCACCTAGATCCTTTTAAATTAAAAATGAAGTTTTA
AATCAATCTAAAGTATATATGAGTAAACTTGGTCTGACAGTTACCAATGCTTAATCAGTGAGGCACCTAT
CTCAGCGATCTGTCTATTTCGTTCATCCATAGTTGCATTTAAATTTCCGAACTCTCCAAGGCCCTCGTCG
GAAAATCTTCAAACCTTTCGTCCGATCCATCTTGCAGGCTACCTCTCGAACGAACTATCGCAAGTCTCTT
GGCCGGCCTTGCGCCTTGGCTATTGCTTGGCAGCGCCTATCGCCAGGTATTACTCCAATCCCGAATATCC
GAGATCGGGATCACCCGAGAGAAGTTCAACCTACATCCTCAATCCCGATCTATCCGAGATCCGAGGAATA
TCGAAATCGGGGCGCGCCTGGCCTCCGCGCCGGGTTTTGGCGCCTCCCGCGGGCGCCCCCCTCGTCACGG
CGAGCGCTGCCACGTCAGACGAAGGGCGCAGGAGCGTCCTGATCCTTCCGCCCGGACGCTCAGGACAGCG
GCCCGCTGCTCATAAGACTCGGCCTTAGAACCCCAGTATCAGCAGAAGGACATTTTAGGACGGGACTTGG
GTGACTCTAGGGCACTGGTTTTCTTTCCAGAGAGCGGAACAGGCGAGGAAAAGTAGTCCCTTCTCGGCGA
TTCTGCGGAGGGATCTCCGTGGGGCGGTGAACGCCGATGATTATATAAGGACGCGCCGGGTGTGGCACAG
CTAGTTCCGTCGCAGCCGGGATTTGGGTCGCGGTTCTTGTTTGTGGATCGCTGTGATCGTCACTTGGTGA
GTAGCGGGCTGCTGGGCTGGCCGGGGCTTTCGTGGCCGCCGGGCCGCTCGGTGGGACGGAAGCGTGTGGA
GAGACCGCCAAGGGCTGTAGTCTGGGTCCGCGAGCAAGGTTGCCCTGAACTGGGGGTTGGGGGGAGCGCA
GCAAAATGGCGGCTGTTCCCGAGTCTTGAATGGAAGACGCTTGTGAGGCGGGCTGTGAGGTCGTTGAAAC
AAGGTGGGGGGCATGGTGGGCGGCAAGAACCCAAGGTCTTGAGCCCTTCGCTAATGCGGGAAAGCTCTTA
TTCGGGTGAGATGGGCTGGGCACCATCTGGGGACCCTGACGTGAAGTTTGTCACTGACTGGAGAACTCGG
TTTGTCGTCTGTTGCGGGGGCGGCAGTTATGGCGGTGCCGTTGGGCAGTGCACCCGTACCTTTGGGAGCG
CGCGCCCTCGTCGTGTCGTGACGTCACCCGTTCTGTTGGCTTATAATGCAGGGTGGGGCCACCTGCCGGT
AGGTGTGCGGTAGGCTTTTCTCCGTCGCAGGACGCAGGGTTCGGGCCTAGGGTAGGCTCTCCTGAATCGA
CAGGCGCCGGACCTCTGGTGAGGGGAGGGATAAGTGAGGCGTCAGTTTCTTTGGTCGGTTTTATGTACCT
ATCTTCTTAAGTAGCTGAAGCTCCGGTTTTGAACTATGCGCTCGGGGTTGGCGAGTGTGTTTTGTGAAGT
TTTTTAGGCACCTTTTGAAATGTAATCATTTGGGTCAATATGTAATTTTCAGTGTTAGACTTGTAAATTG
TCCGCTAAATTCTGGCCGTTTTTGGCTTTTTTGTTAGACAACATGGGTAAAAAGCCTGAACTCACCGCGA
CGTCTGTCGAGAAGTTTCTGATCGAAAAGTTCGACAGCGTCTCCGACCTGATGCAGCTCTCGGAGGGCGA
AGAATCTCGTGCTTTCAGCTTCGATGTAGGAGGGCGTGGATATGTCCTGCGGGTAAATAGCTGCGCCGAT
GGTTTCTACAAAGATCGTTATGTTTATCGGCACTTTGCATCCGCCGCGCTCCCGATTCCGGAAGTGCTTG
ACATTGGGGAGTTCAGCGAGAGCCTGACCTATTGCATCTCCCGCCGTGCACAGGGTGTCACGTTGCAAGA
CCTGCCTGAAACCGAACTGCCCGCTGTTCTGCAGCCGGTCGCGGAGGCAATGGATGCCATCGCTGCCGCC
GATCTTAGCCAGACGAGCGGGTTCGGCCCATTCGGACCGCAAGGAATCGGTCAATACACTACATGGCGTG
ATTTCATATGCGCGATTGCTGATCCCCATGTGTATCACTGGCAAACTGTGATGGACGACACCGTCAGTGC
GTCCGTCGCGCAGGCTCTCGATGAGCTGATGCTTTGGGCCGAGGACTGCCCCGAAGTCCGGCACCTCGTG
CACGCGGATTTCGGCTCCAACAATGTCCTGACGGACAATGGCCGCATAACAGCGGTCATTGACTGGAGCG
AGGCGATGTTCGGGGATTCCCAATACGAGGTCGCCAACATCTTCTTCTGGAGGCCGTGGTTGGCTTGTAT
GGAGCAGCAGACGCGCTACTTCGAGCGGAGGCATCCGGAGCTTGCAGGATCGCCCCGGCTCCGGGCGTAT
ATGCTCCGCATTGGTCTTGACCAACTCTATCAGAGCTTGGTTGACGGCAATTTCGATGATGCAGCTTGGG
CGCAGGGTCGATGCGACGCAATCGTCCGATCCGGAGCCGGGACTGTCGGGCGTACACAAATCGCCCGCAG
AAGCGCCGCCGTCTGGACCGATGGCTGTGTAGAAGTACTCGCCGATAGTGGAAACCGACGCCCCAGCACT
CGTCCGAGGGCAAAGGAATAAGCTAGTATGTAAGCCTAGTCTTAGATAATAAAATCGCTATCCATCGAAG
ATGGATGTGTGTTGGTTTTTTGTGTGTGTAACGCTAGGCGCGCCTGGTGTACCGAGAACGATCCTCTCAG
TGCGAGTCTCGACGATCCATATCGTTGCTTGGCAGTCAGCCAGTCGGAATCCAGCTTGGGACCCAGGAAG
TCCAATCGTCAGATATTGTACTCAAGCCTGGTCACGGCAGCGTACCGATCTGTTTAAACCTAGATATTGA
TAGTCTGATCGGTCAACGTATAATCGAGTCCTAGCTTTTGCAAACATCTATCAAGAGACAGGATCAGCAG
GAGGCTTTCGCATGAGTATTCAACATTTCCGTGTCGCCCTTATTCCCTTTTTTGCGGCATTTTGCCTTCC
TGTTTTTGCTCACCCAGAAACGCTGGTGAAAGTAAAAGATGCTGAAGATCAGTTGGGTGCGCGAGTGGGT
TACATCGAACTGGATCTCAACAGCGGTAAGATCCTTGAGAGTTTTCGCCCCGAAGAACGCTTTCCAATGA
TGAGCACTTTTAAAGTTCTGCTATGTGGCGCGGTATTATCCCGTATTGACGCCGGGCAAGAGCAACTCGG
TCGCCGCATACACTATTCTCAGAATGACTTGGTTGAGTATTCACCAGTCACAGAAAAGCATCTTACGGAT
GGCATGACAGTAAGAGAATTATGCAGTGCTGCCATAACCATGAGTGATAACACTGCGGCCAACTTACTTC
TGACAACGATTGGAGGACCGAAGGAGCTAACCGCTTTTTTGCACAACATGGGGGATCATGTAACTCGCCT
TGATCGTTGGGAACCGGAGCTGAATGAAGCCATACCAAACGACGAGCGTGACACCACGATGCCTGTAGCA
ATGGCAACAACCTTGCGTAAACTATTAACTGGCGAACTACTTACTCTAGCTTCCCGGCAACAGTTGATAG
ACTGGATGGAGGCGGATAAAGTTGCAGGACCACTTCTGCGCTCGGCCCTTCCGGCTGGCTGGTTTATTGC
TGATAAATCTGGAGCCGGTGAGCGTGGGTCTCGCGGTATCATTGCAGCACTGGGGCCAGATGGTAAGCCC
TCCCGTATCGTAGTTATCTACACGACGGGGAGTCAGGCAACTATGGATGAACGAAATAGACAGATCGCTG
AGATAGGTGCCTCACTGATTAAGCATTGGTAACCGATTCTAGGTGCATTGGCGCAGAAAAAAATGCCTGA
TGCGACGCTGCGCGTCTTATACTCCCACATATGCCAGATTCAGCAACGGATACGGCTTCCCCAACTTGCC
CACTTCCATACGTGTCCTCCTTACCAGAAATTTATCCTTAAGATCCCGAATCGTTTAAACTCGACTCTGG
CTCTATCGAATCTCCGTCGTTTCGAGCTTACGCGAACAGCCGTGGCGCTCATTTGCTCGTCGGGCATCGA
ATCTCGTCAGCTATCGTCAGCTTACCTTTTTGGCAGCGATCGCGGCTCCCGACATCTTGGACCATTAGCT
CCACAGGTATCTTCTTCCCTCTAGTGGTCATAACAGCAGCTTCAGCTACCTCTCAATTCAAAAAACCCCT
CAAGACCCGTTTAGAGGCCCCAAGGGGTTATGCTATCAATCGTTGCGTTACACACACAAAAAACCAACAC
ACATCCATCTTCGATGGATAGCGATTTTATTATCTAACTGCTGATCGAGTGTAGCCAGATCTAGTAATCA
ATTACGGGGTCATTAGTTCATAGCCCATATATGGAGTTCCG
Features (pLannotate 1.2.2; 20 found; start..end, strand, type, name):
      1..304     +  enhancer       CMV enhancer: human cytomegalovirus immediate early enhancer
    377..394     -  promoter       CMV promoter (fragment): human cytomegalovirus (CMV) immediate early promoter
    457..508     +  promoter       CMVd2 promoter: truncated human cytomegalovirus (CMV) immediate early promoter that yields moderately reduced expression relative to the full-length promoter
    586..1464    +  CDS            R1A_SARS2 (fragment): Experimental evidence at protein level: Swiss-Prot protein existence level 1. [Non-structural protein 10]: Plays a pivotal role in viral transcription by stimulating both nsp14 3'-5' exoribonuclease and nsp16 2'-O-methyltransferase activities. Therefore plays an essential role in viral mRNAs cap methylation. From Severe acute respiratory syndrome coronavirus 2 (2019-nCoV) (SARS-CoV-2).
   1572..1693    -  polyA_signal   SV40 poly(A) signal: SV40 polyadenylation signal
   1716..1785    -  CDS            large T antigen (fragment): large T antigen from SV40 (simian virus 40)
   1808..1854    +  terminator     T7 terminator: transcription terminator for bacteriophage T7 RNA polymerase
   1884..2020    +  terminator     rrnG terminator: transcription terminator from the E. coli ribosomal RNA rrnG operon (Albrechtsen et al., 1991)
   2065..2136    +  misc_feature   3' β-globin insulator: insulator downstream of the human β-globin locus (Farrell et al., 2002)
   2362..2950    -  rep_origin     ori: high-copy-number ColE1/pMB1/pBR322/pUC origin of replication
   3122..3186    -  CDS            bla(M) (fragment): β-lactamase lacking the signal sequence; bla(M); allows cytosolic expression of β-lactamase
   3450..4659    +  promoter       UbC promoter: human ubiquitin C promoter
   4669..5690    +  CDS            HygR (fragment): hygromycin B phosphotransferase confers resistance to hygromycin
   5718..5766    +  polyA_signal   poly(A) signal: synthetic polyadenylation signal
   6032..6892    +  CDS            AmpR: β-lactamase; bla; confers resistance to ampicillin, carbenicillin, and related antibiotics
   6905..7041    +  terminator     rrnG terminator: transcription terminator from the E. coli ribosomal RNA rrnG operon (Albrechtsen et al., 1991)
   7193..7264    +  misc_feature   5' β-globin insulator: insulator upstream of the human β-globin locus (Farrell et al., 2002)
   7269..7315    -  terminator     T7 terminator: transcription terminator for bacteriophage T7 RNA polymerase
   7333..7381    -  polyA_signal   poly(A) signal: synthetic polyadenylation signal
   7412..7461    +  enhancer       CMV enhancer (fragment): human cytomegalovirus immediate early enhancer
