[The description below was written by a language model from this plasmid's Addgene catalogue record and pLannotate feature annotations shown in this document.]
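Description:
pGBW-m4134063 is a mammalian expression plasmid built on the pTwist_CMV_Hygro_6 backbone to express wild-type SARS-CoV-2 non-structural protein 6 (nsp6), a cleavage product of the viral ORF1ab polyprotein. It is maintained in E. coli as a high-copy plasmid through a ColE1/pUC-type origin and selected with ampicillin via a full-length β-lactamase gene. For selection in mammalian cells it carries a separate cassette in which the human ubiquitin C promoter drives hygromycin B phosphotransferase, followed by a synthetic polyadenylation signal.

The nsp6 coding sequence sits downstream of the CMV immediate-early enhancer and promoter and is followed by an SV40 poly(A) signal. The automated annotation identifies this open reading frame as a fragment of the SARS-CoV-2 replicase polyprotein 1a. The nsp10 wording in that annotation is generic text carried over from the polyprotein database entry, not a description of this insert, which the catalogue record defines as nsp6. According to the record, the backbone supplies a C-terminal TEV protease cleavage site followed by an HA epitope, so the expressed protein can be detected or immunoprecipitated with anti-HA reagents and the tag removed by TEV cleavage. These tag elements are not separately called out in the feature table. The expression and selection units are bracketed by β-globin insulator elements, and bacterial rrnG and T7 terminators and additional synthetic poly(A) signals help isolate the cassettes from transcriptional read-through.

The plasmid suits transient expression of tagged nsp6, or hygromycin selection of stable expressors, in mammalian cells. The record states no application beyond mammalian expression.
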