Addgene plasmid #152631: pGBW-m4134063
Purpose: Mammalian expression plasmid for SARS-CoV-2 nsp6
Depositing lab: Ginkgo Bioworks & Benjie Chen. Depositing organization: Ginkgo Bioworks.
Backbone
  Vector backbone: pTwist_CMV_Hygro_6
  Backbone size w/o insert (bp): 6525
  Vector type: Mammalian Expression
  Selectable markers: Hygromycin
Growth in bacteria
  Bacterial resistance: Ampicillin, 100 μg/mL
  Growth temperature: 37°C
  Growth strain: DH5alpha
  Copy number: High Copy
Gene/Insert
  Gene/Insert name: SARS-CoV-2 nsp6
  Species: Severe acute respiratory syndrome coronavirus 2
  Insert size (bp): 869
  Mutation: wt
  Entrez Gene: ORF1ab (a.k.a. GU280_gp01)
  Promoter: CMV
  Tag / fusion protein: Cleavable TEV;HA (C terminal on backbone)
  Cloning method: Unknown
Resource information
  A portion of this plasmid was derived from a plasmid made by: GinkgoBioworks
Depositor comments: NCBI reference sequence: YP_009725302.1
How to cite: pGBW-m4134063 was a gift from Ginkgo Bioworks & Benjie Chen (Addgene plasmid # 152631 ; http://n2t.net/addgene:152631 ; RRID:Addgene_152631)
